Addgene plasmid #97018: pEAHISPAFabH
Purpose: Expressing Pseudomonas aeruginosa FabH protein
Depositing lab: Huanting Liu & James Naismith. Depositing organization: University of St. Andrews. Publication: The Scottish Structural Proteomics Facility: targets, methods and outputs. Oke M, Carter LG, Johnson KA, Liu H, McMahon SA, Yan X, Kerou M, Weikart ND, Kadi N, Sheikh MA, Schmelz S, Dorward M, Zawadzki M, Cozens C, Falconer H, Powers H, Overton IM, van Niekerk CA, Peng X, Patel P, Garrett RA, Prangishvili D, Botting CH, Coote PJ, Dryden DT, Barton GJ, Schwarz-Linek U, Challis GL, Taylor GL, White MF, Naismith JH. J Struct Funct Genomics. 2010 Jun;11(2):167-80. doi: 10.1007/s10969-010-9090-y. Epub 2010 Apr 24. PubMed 20419351.
Backbone
  Vector backbone: pEAHISTEV, modified from pDEST14
  Backbone manufacturer: BSRC, University of St Andrews
  Backbone size w/o insert (bp): 3705
  Total vector size (bp): 4698
  Modifications to backbone: none
Growth in bacteria
  Bacterial resistance: Ampicillin, 100 μg/mL
  Growth temperature: 37°C
  Growth strain: DH5alpha
  Growth instructions: Protein expression in DE3 strains
  Copy number: High Copy
Gene/Insert
  Gene/Insert name: 3-Oxoacyl-[acyl-carrier-protein] synthase III (alt name: FabH)
  Species: Pseudomonas aeruginosa
  Insert size (bp): 993
  Mutation: none
  Promoter: T7
  Tag / fusion protein: N-ter TEV protease cleavable 6HIs (N terminal on backbone)
  Cloning method: Gateway Cloning
  Sequencing primers: 5′ T7 promoter; 3′ T7 terminator
Resource information
  A portion of this plasmid was derived from a plasmid made by: original
Terms and licenses: Academic/Nonprofit Terms; Industry Terms: Not Available to Industry
How to cite: pEAHISPAFabH was a gift from Huanting Liu & James Naismith (Addgene plasmid # 97018 ; http://n2t.net/addgene:97018 ; RRID:Addgene_97018)
