[The description below was written by a language model from this plasmid's Addgene catalogue record and pLannotate feature annotations shown in this document.]
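Description:
pEAHISPAFabH is a bacterial expression plasmid for producing the Pseudomonas aeruginosa FabH protein (3-oxoacyl-[acyl-carrier-protein] synthase III) in Escherichia coli. It is built on pEAHISTEV, an in-house derivative of the Gateway destination vector pDEST14, and the record lists Gateway cloning as the method used. The plasmid is about 4.7 kb, with an insert of roughly 1 kb. It is maintained through a ColE1/pMB1-type origin and selected with ampicillin via the β-lactamase gene and its own promoter. The annotation also shows an f1 phage origin, the pBR322 bom mobilisation region and a rop gene. Rop normally lowers copy number, although the catalogue entry describes the plasmid as high copy.

The expression cassette runs from a T7 promoter and the efficient phage T7 gene 10 ribosome binding site into an N-terminal hexahistidine tag, followed by a TEV protease recognition site and then the unmutated fabH coding sequence, ending at a T7 terminator. Because transcription depends on T7 RNA polymerase, the plasmid is propagated in a standard cloning strain and moved into a DE3 lysogen for protein production. The His tag allows metal-affinity purification, and TEV cleavage then removes it to leave near-native protein. The feature table also picks up short His-tag-like and gene 10-derived fragments between the end of fabH and the terminator. These appear to be vector remnants, and the record does not describe any C-terminal tag. FabH catalyses the initiating condensation step of fatty acid synthesis, and the construct comes from a structural proteomics programme, consistent with use in making recombinant protein for structural and biochemical studies.
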