Features (pLannotate 1.2.2; 15 found; start..end, strand, type, name):
     12..440     +  rep_origin     f1 ori (sequence partly withheld): f1 bacteriophage origin of replication; arrow indicates direction of (+) strand synthesis
    493..597     +  promoter       AmpR promoter: bla
    598..1458    +  CDS            AmpR: β-lactamase; bla; confers resistance to ampicillin, carbenicillin, and related antibiotics
   1629..2217    +  rep_origin     ori: high-copy-number ColE1/pMB1/pBR322/pUC origin of replication
   2403..2542    -  misc_feature   bom: basis of mobility region from pBR322
   2644..2835    -  CDS            rop: Rop protein, which maintains plasmids at low copy number; rop
   2852..3232    +  CDS            YPB1_ECOLX: Protein predicted: Swiss-Prot protein existence level 4. From Escherichia coli.
   3344..3362    +  promoter       T7 promoter: promoter for bacteriophage T7 RNA polymerase
   3394..3416    +  RBS            RBS: efficient ribosome binding site from bacteriophage T7 gene 10 (Olins and Rangwala, 1989)
   3434..3453    +  CDS            8xHis (fragment): 8xHis affinity tag
   3475..3495    +  CDS            TEV site: tobacco etch virus (TEV) protease recognition and cleavage site
   3499..4488    +  CDS            fabH: FABH_PSEAE - Experimental evidence at protein level: Swiss-Prot protein existence level 1. Catalyzes the condensation reaction of fatty acid synthesis by the addition to an acyl acceptor of two carbons from malonyl-ACP. Catalyzes the first condensation reaction which initiates fatty acid synthesis and may therefore play a role in governing the total rate of fatty acid production. Possesses both acetoacetyl-ACP synthase and acetyl transacylase activities. Its substrate specificity determines the biosynthesis of branched-chain and/or straight-chain of fatty acids. From Pseudomonas aeruginosa (st
   4538..4555    +  CDS            9xHis (fragment): 9xHis affinity tag
   4565..4614    +  CDS            SET1 (fragment): solubility-enhancement tag derived from T7 phage gene 10B
   4622..4669    +  terminator     T7 terminator: transcription terminator for bacteriophage T7 RNA polymerase
>Addgene plasmid #97018 | pEAHISPAFabH | depositor full sequence | sequence record 190120 | pEAHISPAFabH sequence 4694 bps
TGGCGAATGGG
[124 nt withheld, positions 12-135]
C
[91 nt withheld, positions 137-227]
A
[49 nt withheld, positions 229-277]
CCTTTGACGTTGGAGTCCACGTTCTTT
[37 nt withheld, positions 305-341]
ACCCTATCTCGGTCTATTCTTTTGATTTATAAGGGATTTTGCCGATTTCGGCCTATTGGTTAAAAAATGA
GCTGATTTAACAAAAATTTAACGCGAATTTTAACAAAATATTAACGCTTACAATTTAGGTGGCACTTTTC
GGGGAAATGTGCGCGGAACCCCTATTTGTTTATTTTTCTAAATACATTCAAATATGTATCCGCTCATGAG
ACAATAACCCTGATAAATGCTTCAATAATATTGAAAAAGGAAGAGTATGAGTATTCAACATTTCCGTGTC
GCCCTTATTCCCTTTTTTGCGGCATTTTGCCTTCCTGTTTTTGCTCACCCAGAAACGCTGGTGAAAGTAA
AAGATGCTGAAGATCAGTTGGGTGCACGAGTGGGTTACATCGAACTGGATCTCAACAGCGGTAAGATCCT
TGAGAGTTTTCGCCCCGAAGAACGTTTTCCAATGATGAGCACTTTTAAAGTTCTGCTATGTGGCGCGGTA
TTATCCCGTATTGACGCCGGGCAAGAGCAACTCGGTCGCCGCATACACTATTCTCAGAATGACTTGGTTG
AGTACTCACCAGTCACAGAAAAGCATCTTACGGATGGCATGACAGTAAGAGAATTATGCAGTGCTGCCAT
AACCATGAGTGATAACACTGCGGCCAACTTACTTCTGACAACGATCGGAGGACCGAAGGAGCTAACCGCT
TTTTTGCACAACATGGGGGATCATGTAACTCGCCTTGATCGTTGGGAACCGGAGCTGAATGAAGCCATAC
CAAACGACGAGCGTGACACCACGATGCCTGCAGCAATGGCAACAACGTTGCGCAAACTATTAACTGGCGA
ACTACTTACTCTAGCTTCCCGGCAACAATTAATAGACTGGATGGAGGCGGATAAAGTTGCAGGACCACTT
CTGCGCTCGGCCCTTCCGGCTGGCTGGTTTATTGCTGATAAATCTGGAGCCGGTGAGCGTGGGTCTCGCG
GTATCATTGCAGCACTGGGGCCAGATGGTAAGCCCTCCCGTATCGTAGTTATCTACACGACGGGGAGTCA
GGCAACTATGGATGAACGAAATAGACAGATCGCTGAGATAGGTGCCTCACTGATTAAGCATTGGTAACTG
TCAGACCAAGTTTACTCATATATACTTTAGATTGATTTAAAACTTCATTTTTAATTTAAAAGGATCTAGG
TGAAGATCCTTTTTGATAATCTCATGACCAAAATCCCTTAACGTGAGTTTTCGTTCCACTGAGCGTCAGA
CCCCGTAGAAAAGATCAAAGGATCTTCTTGAGATCCTTTTTTTCTGCGCGTAATCTGCTGCTTGCAAACA
AAAAAACCACCGCTACCAGCGGTGGTTTGTTTGCCGGATCAAGAGCTACCAACTCTTTTTCCGAAGGTAA
CTGGCTTCAGCAGAGCGCAGATACCAAATACTGTCCTTCTAGTGTAGCCGTAGTTAGGCCACCACTTCAA
GAACTCTGTAGCACCGCCTACATACCTCGCTCTGCTAATCCTGTTACCAGTGGCTGCTGCCAGTGGCGAT
AAGTCGTGTCTTACCGGGTTGGACTCAAGACGATAGTTACCGGATAAGGCGCAGCGGTCGGGCTGAACGG
GGGGTTCGTGCACACAGCCCAGCTTGGAGCGAACGACCTACACCGAACTGAGATACCTACAGCGTGAGCT
ATGAGAAAGCGCCACGCTTCCCGAAGGGAGAAAGGCGGACAGGTATCCGGTAAGCGGCAGGGTCGGAACA
GGAGAGCGCACGAGGGAGCTTCCAGGGGGAAACGCCTGGTATCTTTATAGTCCTGTCGGGTTTCGCCACC
TCTGACTTGAGCGTCGATTTTTGTGATGCTCGTCAGGGGGGCGGAGCCTATGGAAAAACGCCAGCAACGC
GGCCTTTTTACGGTTCCTGGCCTTTTGCTGGCCTTTTGCTCACATGTTCTTTCCTGCGTTATCCCCTGAT
TCTGTGGATAACCGTATTACCGCCTTTGAGTGAGCTGATACCGCTCGCCGCAGCCGAACGACCGAGCGCA
GCGAGTCAGTGAGCGAGGAAGCGGAAGAGCGCCTGATGCGGTATTTTCTCCTTACGCATCTGTGCGGTAT
TTCACACCGCAATGGTGCACTCTCAGTACAATCTGCTCTGATGCCGCATAGTTAAGCCAGTATACACTCC
GCTATCGCTACGTGACTGGGTCATGGCTGCGCCCCGACACCCGCCAACACCCGCTGACGCGCCCTGACGG
GCTTGTCTGCTCCCGGCATCCGCTTACAGACAAGCTGTGACCGTCTCCGGGAGCTGCATGTGTCAGAGGT
TTTCACCGTCATCACCGAAACGCGCGAGGCAGCTGCGGTAAAGCTCATCAGCGTGGTCGTGAAGCGATTC
ACAGATGTCTGCCTGTTCATCCGCGTCCAGCTCGTTGAGTTTCTCCAGAAGCGTTAATGTCTGGCTTCTG
ATAAAGCGGGCCATGTTAAGGGCGGTTTTTTCCTGTTTGGTCACTGATGCCTCCGTGTAAGGGGGATTTC
TGTTCATGGGGGTAATGATACCGATGAAACGAGAGAGGATGCTCACGATACGGGTTACTGATGATGAACA
TGCCCGGTTACTGGAACGTTGTGAGGGTAAACAACTGGCGGTATGGATGCGGCGGGACCAGAGAAAAATC
ACTCAGGGTCAATGCCAGCGCTTCGTTAATACAGATGTAGGTGTTCCACAGGGTAGCCAGCAGCATCCTG
CGATGCAGATCCGGAACATAATGGTGCAGGGCGCTGACTTCCGCGTTTCCAGACTTTACGAAACACGGAA
ACCGAAGACCATTCATGTTGTTGCTCAGGTCGCAGACGTTTTGCAGCAGCAGTCGCTTCACGTTCGCTCG
CGTATCGGTGATTCATTCTGCTAACCAGTAAGGCAACCCCGCCAGCCTAGCCGGGTCCTCAACGACAGGA
GCACGATCATGCGCACCCGTGGCCAGGACCCAACGCTGCCCGAGATCTCGATCCCGCGAAATTAATACGA
CTCACTATAGGGAGACCACAACGGTTTCCCTCTAGAAATAATTTTGTTTAACTTTAAGAAGGAGATATAC
ATATGTCGTACTACCATCACCATCACCATCACGATTACGACATCCCAACGACCGAAAACCTGTATTTTCA
GGGCGCCATGGCGCGCGCCGCCGTGGTCTGCGGCCTGGGCAGCTACCTGCCCGAGGCCGTGCTCAGCAAC
GACATGCTCGCCGCCGAGCTGGACACTTCCGACGCCTGGATCAGCAGCCGCACCGGCGTGCGCCAGCGGC
ATATCGCCGGCGACCTCGGCAGCGGCGACCTGGCCCTGCGGGCGGCCTCCGCCGCGCTCGCCTCGGCGGG
GCTGGAGCGAGTCGATGCGGTGGTGCTGGCAACCAGCACCGGCGACTTCTGCTGCCCGGCCACCGCGCCC
AGGGTCGCGGCGCGCCTGGGGTTGGTCGGCGCGCTCGCGTTCGACCTGTCCGCCGCCTGCACCGGCTTCG
TCTACGGCCTGGCCAGCGTCGGCTCGCTGATCAGCGCCGGGCTGGCGGACAGCGCGCTGCTGGTCGGGGT
GGACACTTTCAGCCATACCCTCGACCCCGCCGATCGCTCGACCCGCGCACTGTTCGGCGACGGCGCCGGA
GCGGTGGTGCTGCGTGCCGGCGATGCCGAGGAAGAAGGCGCGCTGCTGGCCTTCGACCTCGGCAGCGACG
GCCACCAGTTCGACCTGCTGATGACCCCCGCCGTCAGTCGCGCCGAACGCAGTTCCGGACAGGCCTCCAA
CTACTTCCGGATGGACGGCAAGGCAGTGTTCGGCCAGGCGGTGACGCAGATGAGCGACTCGGTGCGGCGG
GTGCTCGACCGGGTCGGCTGGCAAGCTTCGGACCTCCATCACCTGGTCCCGCACCAGGCCAACACACGCA
TTCTCGCGGCGGTCGCCGACCAGCTCGACCTTCCCGTCGAGCGAGTGGTGAGCAACATCGCCGAGGTGGG
CAATACCGTCGCCGCCTCGATTCCCCTGGCCCTGGCCCACGGCCTGCGCCAAGGCATCCTGCGCGACGGC
GGCAACATGGTCCTCACCGGTTTCGGTGCCGGACTGACCTGGGGTTCGGTCGCCCTGCGCTGGCCGAAGA
TCGTTCCGACAATGGACTGAGGATCCGAATTCGAGCTCCGTCGACAAGCTTGCGGCCGCACTCGAGCACC
ACCACCACCACCACTGAGATCCGGCTGCTAACAAAGCCCGAAAGGAAGCTGAGTTGGCTGCTGCCACCGC
TGAGCAATAACTAGCATAACCCCTTGGGGCCTCTAAACGGGTCTTGAGGGGTTTTTTGCTGAAAGGAGGA
ACTATATCCGGAT
