>Addgene plasmid #97018 | pEAHISPAFabH | addgene partial sequence | sequence record 190119 | Addgene Partial NGS Result
CGCGCCTGGGGTTGGTCGGCGCGCTCGCGTTCGACCTGTCCGCCGCCTGCACCGGCTTCGTCTACGGCCT
GGCCAGCGTCGGCTCGCTGATCAGCGCCGGGCTGGCGGACAGCGCGCTGCTGGTCGGGGTGGACACTTTC
AGCCATACCCTCGACCCCGCCGATCGCTCGACCCGCGCACTGTTCGGCGACGGCGCCGGAGCGGTGGTGC
TGCGTGCCGGCGATGCCGAGGAAGAAGGCGCGCTGCTGGCCTTCGACCTCGGCAGCGACGGCCACCAGTT
CGACCTGCTGATGACCCCCGCCGTCAGTCGCGCCGAACGCAGTTCCGGACAGGCCTCCAACTACTTCCGG
ATGGACGGCAAGGCAGTGTTCGGCCAGGCGGTGACGCAGATGAGCGACTCGGTGCGGCGGGTGCTCGACC
GGGTCGGCTGGCAAGCTTCGGACCTCCATCACCTGGTCCCGCACCAGGCCAACACACGCATTCTCGCGGC
GGTCGCCGACCAGCTCGACCTTCCCGTCGAGCGAGTGGTGAGCAACATCGCCGAGGTGGGCAATACCGTC
GCCGCCTCGATTCCCCTGGCCCTGGCCCACGGCCTGCGCCAAGGCATCCTGCGCGACGGCGGCAACATGG
TCCTCACCGGTTTCGGTGCCGGACTGACCTGGGGTTCGGTCGCCCTGCGCTGGCCGAAGATCGTTCCGAC
AATGGACTGAGGATCCGAATTCGAGCTCCGTCGACAAGCTTGCGGCCGCACTCGAGCACCACCACCACCA
CCACTGAGATCCGGCTGCTAACAAAGCCCGAAAGGAAGCTGAGTTGGCTGCTGCCACCGCTGAGCAATAA
CTAGCATAACCCCTTGGGGCCTCTAAACGGGTCTTGAGGGGTTTTTTGCTGAAAGGAGGAACTATATCCG
GATTGGCGAATGGG
[124 nt withheld, positions 925-1048]
C
[91 nt withheld, positions 1050-1140]
A
[49 nt withheld, positions 1142-1190]
CCTTTGACGTTGGAGTCCACGTTCTTT
[37 nt withheld, positions 1218-1254]
ACCCTATCTCGGTCTATTCTTTTGATTTATAAGGGATTTTGCCGATTTCGGCCTATTGGTTAAAAAATGA
GCTGATTTAACAAAAATTTAACGCGAATTTTAACAAAATATTAACGCTTACAATTTAGGTGGCACTTTTC
GGGGAAATGTGCGCGGAACCCCTATTTGTTTATTTTTCTAAATACATTCAAATATGTATCCGCTCATGAG
ACAATAACCCTGATAAATGCTTCAATAATATTGAAAAAGGAAGAGTATGAGTATTCAACATTTCCGTGTC
GCCCTTATTCCCTTTTTTGCGGCATTTTGCCTTCCTGTTTTTGCTCACCCAGAAACGCTGGTGAAAGTAA
AAGATGCTGAAGATCAGTTGGGTGCACGAGTGGGTTACATCGAACTGGATCTCAACAGCGGTAAGATCCT
TGAGAGTTTTCGCCCCGAAGAACGTTTTCCAATGATGAGCACTTTTAAAGTTCTGCTATGTGGCGCGGTA
TTATCCCGTATTGACGCCGGGCAAGAGCAACTCGGTCGCCGCATACACTATTCTCAGAATGACTTGGTTG
AGTACTCACCAGTCACAGAAAAGCATCTTACGGATGGCATGACAGTAAGAGAATTATGCAGTGCTGCCAT
AACCATGAGTGATAACACTGCGGCCAACTTACTTCTGACAACGATCGGAGGACCGAAGGAGCTAACCGCT
TTTTTGCACAACATGGGGGATCATGTAACTCGCCTTGATCGTTGGGAACCGGAGCTGAATGAAGCCATAC
CAAACGACGAGCGTGACACCACGATGCCTGCAGCAATGGCAACAACGTTGCGCAAACTATTAACTGGCGA
ACTACTTACTCTAGCTTCCCGGCAACAATTAATAGACTGGATGGAGGCGGATAAAGTTGCAGGACCACTT
CTGCGCTCGGCCCTTCCGGCTGGCTGGTTTATTGCTGATAAATCTGGAGCCGGTGAGCGTGGGTCTCGCG
GTATCATTGCAGCACTGGGGCCAGATGGTAAGCCCTCCCGTATCGTAGTTATCTACACGACGGGGAGTCA
GGCAACTATGGATGAACGAAATAGACAGATCGCTGAGATAGGTGCCTCACTGATTAAGCATTGGTAACTG
TCAGACCAAGTTTACTCATATATACTTTAGATTGATTTAAAACTTCATTTTTAATTTAAAAGGATCTAGG
TGAAGATCCTTTTTGATAATCTCATGACCAAAATCCCTTAACGTGAGTTTTCGTTCCACTGAGCGTCAGA
CCCCGTAGAAAAGATCAAAGGATCTTCTTGAGATCCTTTTTTTCTGCGCGTAATCTGCTGCTTGCAAACA
AAAAAACCACCGCTACCAGCGGTGGTTTGTTTGCCGGATCAAGAGCTACCAACTCTTTTTCCGAAGGTAA
CTGGCTTCAGCAGAGCGCAGATACCAAATACTGTCCTTCTAGTGTAGCCGTAGTTAGGCCACCACTTCAA
GAACTCTGTAGCACCGCCTACATACCTCGCTCTGCTAATCCTGTTACCAGTGGCTGCTGCCAGTGGCGAT
AAGTCGTGTCTTACCGGGTTGGACTCAAGACGATAGTTACCGGATAAGGCGCAGCGGTCGGGCTGAACGG
GGGGTTCGTGCACACAGCCCAGCTTGGAGCGAACGACCTACACCGAACTGAGATACCTACAGCGTGAGCT
ATGAGAAAGCGCCACGCTTCCCGAAGGGAGAAAGGCGGACAGGTATCCGGTAAGCGGCAGGGTCGGAACA
GGAGAGCGCACGAGGGAGCTTCCAGGGGGAAACGCCTGGTATCTTTATAGTCCTGTCGGGTTTCGCCACC
TCTGACTTGAGCGTCGATTTTTGTGATGCTCGTCAGGGGGGCGGAGCCTATGGAAAAACGCCAGCAACGC
GGCCTTTTTACGGTTCCTGGCCTTTTGCTGGCCTTTTGCTCACATGTTCTTTCCTGCGTTATCCCCTGAT
TCTGTGGATAACCGTATTACCGCCTTTGAGTGAGCTGATACCGCTCGCCGCAGCCGAACGACCGAGCGCA
GCGAGTCAGTGAGCGAGGAAGCGGAAGAGCGCCTGATGCGGTATTTTCTCCTTACGCATCTGTGCGGTAT
TTCACACCGCAATGGTGCACTCTCAGTACAATCTGCTCTGATGCCGCATAGTTAAGCCAGTATACACTCC
GCTATCGCTACGTGACTGGGTCATGGCTGCGCCCCGACACCCGCCAACACCCGCTGACGCGCCCTGACGG
GCTTGTCTGCTCCCGGCATCCGCTTACAGACAAGCTGTGACCGTCTCCGGGAGCTGCATGTGTCAGAGGT
TTTCACCGTCATCACCGAAACGCGCGAGGCAGCTGCGGTAAAGCTCATCAGCGTGGTCGTGAAGCGATTC
ACAGATGTCTGCCTGTTCATCCGCGTCCAGCTCGTTGAGTTTCTCCAGAAGCGTTAATGTCTGGCTTCTG
ATAAAGCGGGCCATGTTAAGGGCGGTTTTTTCCTGTTTGGTCACTGATGCCTCCGTGTAAGGGGGATTTC
TGTTCATGGGGGTAATGATACCGATGAAACGAGAGAGGATGCTCACGATACGGGTTACTGATGATGAACA
TGCCCGGTTACTGGAACGTTGTGAGGGTAAACAACTGGCGGTATGGATGCGGCGGGACCAGAGAAAAATC
ACTCAGGGTCAATGCCAGCGCTTCGTTAATACAGATGTAGGTGTTCCACAGGGTAGCCAGCAGCATCCTG
CGATGCAGATCCGGAACATAATGGTGCAGGGCGCTGACTTCCGCGTTTCCAGACTTTACGAAACACGGAA
ACCGAAGACCATTCATGTTGTTGCTCAGGTCGCAGACGTTTTGCAGCAGCAGTCGCTTCACGTTCGCTCG
CGTATCGGTGATTCATTCTGCTAACCAGTAAGGCAACCCCGCCAGCCTAGCCGGGTCCTCAACGACAGGA
GCACGATCATGCGCACCCGTGGCCAGGACCCAACGCTGCCCGAGATCTCGATCCCGCGAAATTAATACGA
CTCACTATAGGGAGACCACAACGGTTTCCCTCTAGAAATAATTTTGTTTAACTTTAAGAAGGAGATATAC
ATATGTCGTACTACCATCACCATCACCATCACGATTACGACATCCCAACGACCGAAAACCTGTATTTTCA
GGGCGCCATGGCGCGCGCCGCCGTGGTCTGCGGCCTGGGCAGCTACCTGCCCGAGGCCGTGCTCAGCAAC
GACATGCTCGCCGCCGAGCTGGACACTTCCGACGCCTGGATCAGCAGCCGCACCGGCGTGCGCCAGCGGC
ATATCGCCGGCGACCTCGGCAGCGGCGACCTGGCCC
